>Addgene plasmid #36989 | 1105-Desmoglein2-FLAG-eGFP | addgene full sequence | sequence record 350211 | Addgene NGS Result
GCGTTACATAACTTACGGTAAATGGCCCGCCTGGCTGACCGCCCAACGACCCCCGCCCATTGACGTCAAT
AATGACGTATGTTCCCATAGTAACGCCAATAGGGACTTTCCATTGACGTCAATGGGTGGAGTATTTACGG
TAAACTGCCCACTTGGCAGTACATCAAGTGTATCATATGCCAAGTACGCCCCCTATTGACGTCAATGACG
GTAAATGGCCCGCCTGGCATTATGCCCAGTACATGACCTTATGGGACTTTCCTACTTGGCAGTACATCTA
CGTATTAGTCATCGCTATTACCATGGTGATGCGGTTTTGGCAGTACATCAATGGGCGTGGATAGCGGTTT
GACTCACGGGGATTTCCAAGTCTCCACCCCATTGACGTCAATGGGAGTTTGTTTTGGCACCAAAATCAAC
GGGACTTTCCAAAATGTCGTAACAACTCCGCCCCATTGACGCAAATGGGCGGTAGGCGTGTACGGTGGGA
GGTCTATATAAGCAGAGCTGGTTTAGTGAACCGTCAGATCCGCTAGCGCTACCGGACTCAGATCTCGAGC
TCAAGCTTCGAATTCTGCAGTCGACGGTACCGCGGGCCCGGGATCCACTAGTTCTAGAGCGGCCGCTCGA
GGGTGCGATGGCGCGGAGCCCGGGACGCGCGTACGCCCTGCTGCTTCTCCTGATCTGCTTTAACGTTGGA
AGTGGACTTCACTTACAGGTCTTAAGCACAAGAAATGAAAATAAGCTGCTTCCTAAACATCCTCATTTAG
TGCGGCAAAAGCGCGCCTGGATCACCGCCCCCGTGGCTCTTCGGGAGGGAGAGGATCTGTCCAAGAAGAA
TCCAATTGCCAAGATACATTCTGATCTTGCAGAAGAAAGAGGACTCAAAATTACTTACAAATACACTGGA
AAAGGGATTACAGAGCCACCTTTTGGTATATTTGTCTTTAACAAAGATACTGGAGAACTGAATGTTACCA
GCATTCTTGATCGAGAAGAAACACCATTTTTTCTGCTAACAGGTTACGCTTTGGATGCAAGAGGAAACAA
TGTAGAGAAACCCTTAGAGCTACGCATTAAGGTTCTTGATATCAATGACAACGAACCAGTGTTCACACAG
GATGTCTTTGTTGGGTCTGTTGAAGAGTTGAGTGCAGCACATACTCTTGTGATGAAAATCAATGCAACAG
ATGCAGATGAGCCCAATACCCTGAATTCGAAAATTTCCTATAGAATCGTATCTCTGGAGCCTGCTTATCC
TCCAGTGTTCTACCTAAATAAAGATACAGGAGAGATTTATACAACCAGTGTTACCTTGGACAGAGAGGAA
CACAGCAGCTACACTTTGACAGTAGAAGCAAGAGATGGCAATGGAGAAGTTACAGACAAACCTGTAAAAC
AAGCTCAAGTTCAGATTCGTATTTTGGATGTCAATGACAATATACCTGTAGTAGAAAATAAAGTGCTTGA
AGGGATGGTTGAAGAAAATCAAGTCAATGTAGAAGTTACGCGCATAAAAGTGTTCGATGCAGATGAAATA
GGTTCTGATAATTGGCTGGCAAATTTTACATTTGCATCAGGAAATGAAGGAGGTTATTTCCACATAGAAA
CAGATGCTCAAACTAACGAAGGAATTGTGACCCTTATTAAGGAAGTAGATTATGAAGAAATGAAGAATCT
TGACTTCAGTGTTATTGTCGCTAATAAAGCAGCTTTTCACAAGTCGATTAGGAGTAAATACAAGCCTACA
CCCATTCCCATCAAGGTCAAAGTGAAAAATGTGAAAGAAGGCATTCATTTTAAAAGCAGCGTCATCTCAA
TTTATGTTAGCGAGAGCATGGATAGATCAAGCAAAGGCCAAATAATTGGAAATTTTCAAGCTTTTGATGA
GGACACTGGACTACCAGCCCATGCAAGATATGTAAAATTAGAAGATAGAGATAATTGGATCTCTGTGGAT
TCTGTCACATCTGAAATTAAACTTGCAAAACTTCCTGATTTTGAATCTAGATATGTTCAAAATGGCACAT
ACACTGTAAAGATTGTGGCCATATCAGAAGATTATCCTAGAAAAACCATCACTGGCACAGTCCTTATCAA
TGTTGAAGACATCAACGACAACTGTCCCACACTGATAGAGCCTGTGCAGACAATCTGTCACGATGCAGAG
TATGTGAATGTTACTGCAGAGGACCTGGATGGACACCCAAACAGTGGCCCTTTCAGTTTCTCCGTCATTG
ACAAACCACCTGGCATGGCAGAAAAATGGAAAATAGCACGCCAAGAAAGTACCAGTGTGCTGCTGCAACA
AAGTGAGAAAAAGCTTGGGAGAAGTGAAATTCAGTTCCTGATTTCAGACAATCAGGGTTTTAGTTGTCCT
GAAAAGCAGGTCCTTACACTCACAGTTTGTGAGTGTCTGCATGGCAGCGGCTGCAGGGAAGCACAGCATG
ACTCCTATGTGGGCCTGGGACCCGCAGCAATTGCGCTCATGATTTTGGCCTTTCTGCTCCTGCTATTGGT
ACCACTTTTACTGCTGATGTGCCATTGCGGAAAGGGCGCCAAAGGCTTTACCCCCATACCTGGCACCATA
GAGATGCTGCATCCTTGGAATAATGAAGGAGCACCACCTGAAGACAAGGTGGTGCCATCATTTCTGCCAG
TGGATCAAGGGGGCAGTCTAGTAGGAAGAAATGGAGTAGGAGGTATGGCCAAGGAAGCCACGATGAAAGG
AAGTAGCTCTGCTTCCATTGTCAAAGGGCAACATGAGATGTCCGAGATGGATGGAAGGTGGGAAGAACAC
AGAAGCCTGCTTTCTGGTAGAGCTACCCAGTTTACAGGGGCCACAGGCGCTATCATGACCACTGAAACCA
CGAAGACCGCAAGGGCCACAGGGGCTTCCAGAGACATGGCCGGAGCTCAGGCAGCTGCTGTTGCACTGAA
CGAAGAATTCTTAAGAAATTATTTCACTGATAAAGCGGCCTCTTACACTGAGGAAGATGAAAATCACACA
GCCAAAGATTGCCTTCTGGTTTATTCTCAGGAAGAAACTGAATCGCTGAATGCTTCTATTGGTTGTTGCA
GTTTTATTGAAGGAGAGCTAGATGACCGCTTCTTAGATGATTTGGGACTTAAATTCAAGACGCTAGCTGA
AGTTTGCCTGGGTCAAAAAATAGATATAAATAAGGAAATTGAGCAGAGACAAAAACCTGCCACAGAAACA
AGTATGAACACAGCTTCACATTCACTCTGTGAGCAAACTATGGTTAATTCAGAGAATACCTACTCCTCTG
GCAGTAGCTTCCCAGTTCCAAAATCTTTGCAAGAAGCCAATGCAGAGAAAGTAACTCAGGAAATAGTCAC
TGAAAGATCTGTGTCTTCTAGGCAGGCGCAAAAGGTAGCTACACCTCTTCCTGACCCAATGGCTTCTAGA
AATGTGATAGCAACAGAAACTTCCTATGTCACAGGGTCCACTATGCCACCAACCACTGTGATCCTGGGTC
CTAGCCAGCCACAGAGCCTTATTGTGACAGAGAGGGTGTATGCTCCAGCTTCTACCTTGGTAGATCAGCC
TTATGCTAATGAAGGTACAGTTGTGGTCACTGAAAGAGTAATACAGCCTCATGGGGGTGGATCGAATCCT
CTGGAAGGCACTCAGCATCTTCAAGATGTACCTTACGTCATGGTGAGGGAAAGAGAGAGCTTCCTTGCCC
CCAGCTCAGGTGTGCAGCCTACTCTGGCCATGCCTAATATAGCAGTAGGACAGAATGTGACAGTGACAGA
AAGAGTTCTAGCACCTGCTTCCACTCTGCAATCCAGTTACCAGATTCCCACTGAAAATTCTATGACGGCT
AGGAACACCACGGTGTCTGGAGCTGGAGTCCCTGGCCCTCTGCCAGATTTTGGTTTAGAGGAATCTGGTC
ATTCTAATTCTACCATAACCACATCTTCCACCAGAGTCACCAAGCATAGCACTGTACAGCATTCTTACTC
CGATTACAAGGACGACGATGACAAGGGGATCCACCGGCCGGTCGCCACCATGGTGAGCAAGGGCGAGGAG
CTGTTCACCGGGGTGGTGCCCATCCTGGTCGAGCTGGACGGCGACGTAAACGGCCACAAGTTCAGCGTGT
CCGGCGAGGGCGAGGGCGATGCCACCTACGGCAAGCTGACCCTGAAGTTCATCTGCACCACCGGCAAGCT
GCCCGTGCCCTGGCCCACCCTCGTGACCACCCTGACCTACGGCGTGCAGTGCTTCAGCCGCTACCCCGAC
CACATGAAGCAGCACGACTTCTTCAAGTCCGCCATGCCCGAAGGCTACGTCCAGGAGCGCACCATCTTCT
TCAAGGACGACGGCAACTACAAGACCCGCGCCGAGGTGAAGTTCGAGGGCGACACCCTGGTGAACCGCAT
CGAGCTGAAGGGCATCGACTTCAAGGAGGACGGCAACATCCTGGGGCACAAGCTGGAGTACAACTACAAC
AGCCACAACGTCTATATCATGGCCGACAAGCAGAAGAACGGCATCAAGGTGAACTTCAAGATCCGCCACA
ACATCGAGGACGGCAGCGTGCAGCTCGCCGACCACTACCAGCAGAACACCCCCATCGGCGACGGCCCCGT
GCTGCTGCCCGACAACCACTACCTGAGCACCCAGTCCGCCCTGAGCAAAGACCCCAACGAGAAGCGCGAT
CACATGGTCCTGCTGGAGTTCGTGACCGCCGCCGGGATCACTCTCGGCATGGACGAGCTGTACAAGTAAA
GCGGCCGCGACTCTAGATCATAATCAGCCATACCACATTTGTAGAGGTTTTACTTGCTTTAAAAAACCTC
CCACACCTCCCCCTGAACCTGAAACATAAAATGAATGCAATTGTTGTTGTTAACTTGTTTATTGCAGCTT
ATAATGGTTACAAATAAAGCAATAGCATCACAAATTTCACAAATAAAGCATTTTTTTCACTGCATTCTAG
TTGTGGTTTGTCCAAACTCATCAATGTATCTTAAGGCGTAAATTGTAAGCGTTAATATTTTGTTAAAATT
CGCGTTAAATTTTTGTTAAATCAGCTCATTTTTTAACCAATAGGCCGAAATCGGCAAAATCCCTTATAAA
TCAAAAGAATAGACCGAGATAGGGT
[37 nt withheld, positions 5136-5172]
AAAGAACGTGGACTCCAACGTCAAAGG
[49 nt withheld, positions 5200-5248]
T
[91 nt withheld, positions 5250-5340]
G
[124 nt withheld, positions 5342-5465]
CAGGTGGCACTTTTCGGGGAAATGTGCGCGGAACCCCTATTTGTTTATTTTTCTAAATACATTCAAATAT
GTATCCGCTCATGAGACAATAACCCTGATAAATGCTTCAATAATATTGAAAAAGGAAGAGTCCTGAGGCG
GAAAGAACCAGCTGTGGAATGTGTGTCAGTTAGGGTGTGGAAAGTCCCCAGGCTCCCCAGCAGGCAGAAG
TATGCAAAGCATGCATCTCAATTAGTCAGCAACCAGGTGTGGAAAGTCCCCAGGCTCCCCAGCAGGCAGA
AGTATGCAAAGCATGCATCTCAATTAGTCAGCAACCATAGTCCCGCCCCTAACTCCGCCCATCCCGCCCC
TAACTCCGCCCAGTTCCGCCCATTCTCCGCCCCATGGCTGACTAATTTTTTTTATTTATGCAGAGGCCGA
GGCCGCCTCGGCCTCTGAGCTATTCCAGAAGTAGTGAGGAGGCTTTTTTGGAGGCCTAGGCTTTTGCAAA
GATCGATCAAGAGACAGGATGAGGATCGTTTCGCATGATTGAACAAGATGGATTGCACGCAGGTTCTCCG
GCCGCTTGGGTGGAGAGGCTATTCGGCTATGACTGGGCACAACAGACAATCGGCTGCTCTGATGCCGCCG
TGTTCCGGCTGTCAGCGCAGGGGCGCCCGGTTCTTTTTGTCAAGACCGACCTGTCCGGTGCCCTGAATGA
ACTGCAAGACGAGGCAGCGCGGCTATCGTGGCTGGCCACGACGGGCGTTCCTTGCGCAGCTGTGCTCGAC
GTTGTCACTGAAGCGGGAAGGGACTGGCTGCTATTGGGCGAAGTGCCGGGGCAGGATCTCCTGTCATCTC
ACCTTGCTCCTGCCGAGAAAGTATCCATCATGGCTGATGCAATGCGGCGGCTGCATACGCTTGATCCGGC
TACCTGCCCATTCGACCACCAAGCGAAACATCGCATCGAGCGAGCACGTACTCGGATGGAAGCCGGTCTT
GTCGATCAGGATGATCTGGACGAAGAGCATCAGGGGCTCGCGCCAGCCGAACTGTTCGCCAGGCTCAAGG
CGAGCATGCCCGACGGCGAGGATCTCGTCGTGACCCATGGCGATGCCTGCTTGCCGAATATCATGGTGGA
AAATGGCCGCTTTTCTGGATTCATCGACTGTGGCCGGCTGGGTGTGGCGGACCGCTATCAGGACATAGCG
TTGGCTACCCGTGATATTGCTGAAGAGCTTGGCGGCGAATGGGCTGACCGCTTCCTCGTGCTTTACGGTA
TCGCCGCTCCCGATTCGCAGCGCATCGCCTTCTATCGCCTTCTTGACGAGTTCTTCTGAGCGGGACTCTG
GGGTTCGAAATGACCGACCAAGCGACGCCCAACCTGCCATCACGAGATTTCGATTCCACCGCCGCCTTCT
ATGAAAGGTTGGGCTTCGGAATCGTTTTCCGGGACGCCGGCTGGATGATCCTCCAGCGCGGGGATCTCAT
GCTGGAGTTCTTCGCCCACCCTAGGGGGAGGCTAACTGAAACACGGAAGGAGACAATACCGGAAGGAACC
CGCGCTATGACGGCAATAAAAAGACAGAATAAAACGCACGGTGTTGGGTCGTTTGTTCATAAACGCGGGG
TTCGGTCCCAGGGCTGGCACTCTGTCGATACCCCACCGAGACCCCATTGGGGCCAATACGCCCGCGTTTC
TTCCTTTTCCCCACCCCACCCCCCAAGTTCGGGTGAAGGCCCAGGGCTCGCAGCCAACGTCGGGGCGGCA
GGCCCTGCCATAGCCTCAGGTTACTCATATATACTTTAGATTGATTTAAAACTTCATTTTTAATTTAAAA
GGATCTAGGTGAAGATCCTTTTTGATAATCTCATGACCAAAATCCCTTAACGTGAGTTTTCGTTCCACTG
AGCGTCAGACCCCGTAGAAAAGATCAAAGGATCTTCTTGAGATCCTTTTTTTCTGCGCGTAATCTGCTGC
TTGCAAACAAAAAAACCACCGCTACCAGCGGTGGTTTGTTTGCCGGATCAAGAGCTACCAACTCTTTTTC
CGAAGGTAACTGGCTTCAGCAGAGCGCAGATACCAAATACTGTTCTTCTAGTGTAGCCGTAGTTAGGCCA
CCACTTCAAGAACTCTGTAGCACCGCCTACATACCTCGCTCTGCTAATCCTGTTACCAGTGGCTGCTGCC
AGTGGCGATAAGTCGTGTCTTACCGGGTTGGACTCAAGACGATAGTTACCGGATAAGGCGCAGCGGTCGG
GCTGAACGGGGGGTTCGTGCACACAGCCCAGCTTGGAGCGAACGACCTACACCGAACTGAGATACCTACA
GCGTGAGCTATGAGAAAGCGCCACGCTTCCCGAAGGGAGAAAGGCGGACAGGTATCCGGTAAGCGGCAGG
GTCGGAACAGGAGAGCGCACGAGGGAGCTTCCAGGGGGAAACGCCTGGTATCTTTATAGTCCTGTCGGGT
TTCGCCACCTCTGACTTGAGCGTCGATTTTTGTGATGCTCGTCAGGGGGGCGGAGCCTATGGAAAAACGC
CAGCAACGCGGCCTTTTTACGGTTCCTGGCCTTTTGCTGGCCTTTTGCTCACATGTTCTTTCCTGCGTTA
TCCCCTGATTCTGTGGATAACCGTATTACCGCCATGCATTAGTTATTAATAGTAATCAATTACGGGGTCA
TTAGTTCATAGCCCATATATGGAGTTCC
Features (pLannotate 1.2.2; 17 found; start..end, strand, type, name):
      2..305     +  enhancer       CMV enhancer: human cytomegalovirus immediate early enhancer
    306..509     +  promoter       CMV promoter: human cytomegalovirus (CMV) immediate early promoter
    532..612     +  misc_feature   MCS: multiple cloning site
    638..3991    +  CDS            DSG2: DSG2_HUMAN - Also known as CDHF5. Experimental evidence at protein level: Swiss-Prot protein existence level 1. Component of intercellular desmosome junctions. Involved in the interaction of plaque proteins and intermediate filaments mediating cell-cell adhesion. From Homo sapiens (Human).
   3992..4015    +  CDS            FLAG: FLAG® epitope tag, followed by an enterokinase cleavage site
   4040..4759    +  CDS            EGFP: the original enhanced GFP (Yang et al., 1996) mammalian codon-optimized
   4776..4859    +  CDS            large T antigen (fragment): large T antigen from SV40 (simian virus 40)
   4882..5003    +  polyA_signal   SV40 poly(A) signal: SV40 polyadenylation signal
   5037..5465    -  rep_origin     f1 ori (sequence partly withheld): f1 bacteriophage origin of replication; arrow indicates direction of (+) strand synthesis
   5492..5596    +  promoter       AmpR promoter: bla
   5598..5955    +  promoter       SV40 promoter: SV40 enhancer and early promoter
   5990..6784    +  CDS            NeoR/KanR: aminoglycoside phosphotransferase from Tn5; aph(3')-II (or nptII); confers resistance to neomycin, kanamycin, and G418 (Geneticin®)
   6805..6957    +  CDS            ble (fragment): BLE_KLEPN - Experimental evidence at protein level: Swiss-Prot protein existence level 1. Binding protein with a strong affinity to the bleomycin family of antibiotics. Binds to CL990; an antimitotic-antibiotic compound. From Klebsiella pneumoniae.
   7016..7063    +  polyA_signal   HSV TK poly(A) signal: herpes simplex virus thymidine kinase polyadenylation signal (Cole and Stacy, 1985)
   7154..7170    -  polyA_signal   bGH poly(A) signal (fragment): bovine growth hormone polyadenylation signal
   7392..7980    +  rep_origin     ori: high-copy-number ColE1/pMB1/pBR322/pUC origin of replication
   8095..8153    +  enhancer       CMV enhancer (fragment): human cytomegalovirus immediate early enhancer
