[The description below was written by a language model from this plasmid's Addgene catalogue record and pLannotate feature annotations shown in this document.]
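Description:
1105-Desmoglein2-FLAG-eGFP is a mammalian expression plasmid built on the Clontech pEGFP-N2 backbone, carrying human desmoglein 2 (DSG2), a desmosomal cadherin that forms part of intercellular desmosome junctions. The full sequence record is about 8.2 kb. The DSG2 coding sequence was inserted as a BamHI fragment into the multiple cloning site downstream of the human cytomegalovirus immediate early enhancer and promoter. It is followed directly by a FLAG epitope and then, after a short linker, by the backbone's EGFP coding sequence. The expected product is therefore Dsg2 with a C-terminal FLAG-EGFP tandem tag, placing the tags on the cytoplasmic tail of the cadherin. An SV40 polyadenylation signal terminates the transcript. The short large T antigen, ble and bGH poly(A) fragments in the annotation appear to be partial sequence matches within the backbone rather than functional elements.

Propagation in bacteria relies on a high-copy pUC-type origin and kanamycin selection. The single NeoR/KanR gene (Tn5 aminoglycoside phosphotransferase) is preceded by both a bacterial bla promoter and the SV40 enhancer/early promoter and ends with an HSV TK poly(A) signal. The same cassette therefore gives kanamycin resistance in E. coli and G418 resistance in mammalian cells, which allows stable lines to be selected. An f1 origin is also present for single-stranded DNA production.

The construct suits live or fixed fluorescence imaging of Dsg2 localization, and FLAG- or GFP-based detection and immunoprecipitation. This fits the associated study of how EGFR and ADAM proteases regulate Dsg2 shedding and endocytic trafficking.
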