Addgene plasmid #36989: 1105-Desmoglein2-FLAG-eGFP
Depositing lab: Kathleen Green. Depositing organization: Northwestern University. Publication: EGFR and ADAMs cooperate to regulate shedding and endocytic trafficking of the desmosomal cadherin desmoglein 2. Klessner JL, Desai BV, Amargo EV, Getsios S, Green KJ. Mol Biol Cell. 2009 Jan;20(1):328-37. Epub 2008 Nov 5. 10.1091/mbc.e08-04-0356 PubMed 18987342.
Backbone
  Vector backbone: pEGFP-N2
  Backbone manufacturer: Clontech
  Backbone size w/o insert (bp): 4700
  Vector type: Mammalian Expression
  Selectable markers: Neomycin (select with G418)
Growth in bacteria
  Bacterial resistance: Kanamycin, 50 μg/mL
  Growth temperature: 37°C
  Growth strain: DH5alpha
  Copy number: High Copy
Gene/Insert
  Gene/Insert name: Dsg2 (alt name: Desmoglein2)
  Species: H. sapiens (human)
  Entrez Gene: DSG2 (a.k.a. CDHF5, HDGC)
  Promoter: CMV
  Tag / fusion protein: FLAG (C terminal on insert); eGFP (C terminal on backbone)
  Cloning method: Restriction Enzyme; 5′ cloning site BamHI (not destroyed); 3′ cloning site BamHI (not destroyed)
  Sequencing primers: 5′ EGFP-N
Terms and licenses: Academic/Nonprofit Terms; Industry Terms: Not Available to Industry
Depositor comments: The construct encoding human Dsg2 cDNA in pBluescript was a gift from Drs. W. Franke and S. Schafer, German Cancer Research Center, Heidelberg, Germany.
How to cite: 1105-Desmoglein2-FLAG-eGFP was a gift from Kathleen Green (Addgene plasmid # 36989 ; http://n2t.net/addgene:36989 ; RRID:Addgene_36989)
