>Addgene plasmid #36989 | 1105-Desmoglein2-FLAG-eGFP | addgene partial sequence | sequence record 47410 | EGFP-N 5'-CGTCGCCGTCCAGCTCGACCAG-3'
TGGTGGCGACCGGCCGGTGGATCCCCTTGTCATCGTCGTCCTTGTAATCGGAGTAAGAATGCTGTACAGT
GCTATGCTTGGTGACTCTGGTGGAAGATGTGGTTATGGTAGAATTAGAATGACCAGATTCCTCTAAACCA
AAATCTGGCAGAGGGCCAGGGACTCCAGCTCCAGACACCGTGGTGTTCCTAGCCGTCATAGAATTTTCAG
TGGGAATCTGGTAACTGGATTGCAGAGTGGAAGCAGGTGCTAGAACTCTTTCTGTCACTGTCACATTCTG
TCCTACTGCTATATTAGGCATGGCCAGAGTAGGCTGCACACCTGAGCTGGGGGCAAGGAAGCTCTCTCTT
TCCCTCACCATGACGTAAGGTACATCTTGAAGATGCTGAGTGCCTTCCAGAGGATTCGATCCACCCCCAT
GAGGCTGTATTACTCTTTCAGTGACCACAACTGTACCTTCATTAGCATAAGGCTGATCTACCAAGGTAGA
AGCTGGAGCATACACCCTCTCTGTCACAATAAGGCTCTGTGGCTGGCTAGGACCCAGGATCACAGTGGTT
GGTGGCATAGTGGACCCTGTGACATAGGAAGTTTCTGTTGCTATCACATTTCTAGAAGCCATTGGGTCAG
GAAGAGGTGTAGCTACCTTTTGCGCCTGCCTAGAAGACACAGATCTTTCAGTGACTATTTCCTGAGTTAC
TTTCTCTGCATTGGCTTCTTGCAAAGATTTTGGAACTGGGAAGCTACTGCCAGAGGAGTAGGTATTCTCT
GAATTAACCATAGTTTGCTCACAGAGTGAATGTGAAGCTGTGTTCATACTTGTTT
